Addgene plasmid #120901: pHH29_32 series plasmid
Purpose: Also known as pHH29_32_HG27, one of the pHH29_32 series plasmids. The component plasmid of a unregulated or a regulated device
Depositing lab: Domitilla Del Vecchio. Depositing organization: Massachusetts Institute of Technology. Publication: A quasi-integral controller for adaptation of genetic modules to variable ribosome demand. Huang HH, Qian Y, Del Vecchio D. Nat Commun. 2018 Dec 21;9(1):5415. doi: 10.1038/s41467-018-07899-z. PubMed 30575748.
Backbone
  Vector backbone: p15A plasmid
  Vector type: Bacterial Expression, Synthetic Biology
Growth in bacteria
  Bacterial resistance: Ampicillin, 100 μg/mL
  Growth temperature: 30°C
  Growth strain: DH5alpha
  Copy number: Unknown
Gene/Insert 1
  Gene/Insert name: Ec-TTL-P109
  Insert size (bp): 45
Gene/Insert 2
  Gene/Insert name: sRNA-A targeting sequence
  Insert size (bp): 15
Gene/Insert 3
  Gene/Insert name: RBS TIR=974 of GFPop1 gene
  Insert size (bp): 23
Gene/Insert 4
  Gene/Insert name: GFPop1
  Insert size (bp): 720
Gene/Insert 5
  Gene/Insert name: RBS TIR=6474 of ECF32mut gene
  Insert size (bp): 26
Gene/Insert 6
  Gene/Insert name: ECF32mut
  Insert size (bp): 549
Gene/Insert 7
  Gene/Insert name: T7 terminator
  Insert size (bp): 48
Gene/Insert 8
  Gene/Insert name: resource competitor
Terms and licenses: Academic/Nonprofit Terms; Industry Terms: Not Available to Industry
How to cite: pHH29_32 series plasmid was a gift from Domitilla Del Vecchio (Addgene plasmid # 120901 ; http://n2t.net/addgene:120901 ; RRID:Addgene_120901)
