[The description below was written by a language model from this plasmid's Addgene catalogue record and pLannotate feature annotations shown in this document.]
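Description:
pHH29_32 series plasmid (also recorded as pHH29_32_HG27) is a 5,349-nt bacterial expression and synthetic-biology construct built on a p15A backbone. It is listed as a component plasmid of either an unregulated or a regulated genetic device, from work on a controller that helps genetic modules adapt to variable ribosome demand. It replicates in E. coli from the medium-copy p15A origin, which is compatible with ColE1-type plasmids and so allows co-maintenance with a partner plasmid. Selection is through the bla β-lactamase gene (ampicillin resistance), driven by its own promoter and followed by a lambda t0 terminator.

The catalogued payload is a single bicistronic unit. A short element named Ec-TTL-P109 comes first, followed by a 15-bp sRNA-A targeting sequence. GFPop1 then sits behind an RBS with a stated translation initiation rate of 974, and ECF32mut, apparently an extracytoplasmic-function sigma factor variant, sits behind a stronger RBS (6474). A T7 terminator closes the unit. The targeting sequence presumably makes the transcript susceptible to sRNA-A, but no sRNA gene is annotated on this plasmid, and the record does not spell out the feedback logic.

In the automated annotation, the GFP reading frame is labelled hfriFP. The short Myc, His and SET1 fragments between it and the T7 terminator fall where ECF32mut should lie and are probably spurious matches, as is the Plasmodium protein fragment spanning the origin.

The "resource competitor" insert appears to correspond to the downstream region. There, luxR follows a lacIq promoter fragment and is terminated by rrnB T1 and T7Te. An mRFP1 gene with its own terminator comes next; its promoter is not annotated. A LuxR-responsive promoter would allow autoinducer-tunable RFP expression to load the ribosome pool, but the record does not state this.
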