Features (pLannotate 1.2.2; 17 found; start..end, strand, type, name):
      1..105     +  promoter       AmpR promoter: bla
    106..966     +  CDS            AmpR: β-lactamase; bla; confers resistance to ampicillin, carbenicillin, and related antibiotics
    996..1090    +  terminator     lambda t0 terminator: transcription terminator from phage lambda
   1193..1738    +  rep_origin     p15A ori: Plasmids containing the medium-copy-number p15A origin of replication can be propagated in E. coli cells that contain a second plasmid with the ColE1 origin.
   1938..2651    +  CDS            hfriFP: hfriFP is a fluorescent protein published in 2013, derived from Herbaspirillum frisingense.
   2830..2846    +  CDS            3xMyc (fragment): 3 tandem Myc epitope tags
   3260..3277    +  CDS            9xHis (fragment): 9xHis affinity tag
   3287..3336    +  CDS            SET1 (fragment): solubility-enhancement tag derived from T7 phage gene 10B
   3344..3391    +  terminator     T7 terminator: transcription terminator for bacteriophage T7 RNA polymerase
   3419..3456    +  promoter       lacIq promoter (fragment): lacI (mutant); In the lacIq allele, a single base change in the promoter boosts expression of the lacI gene about 10-fold.
   3483..4232    +  CDS            luxR: LUXR_ALIFS - Experimental evidence at protein level: Swiss-Prot protein existence level 1. Transcriptional activator of the bioluminescence operon. Binds to the OHHL autoinducer. From Aliivibrio fischeri (Vibrio fischeri).
   4280..4351    +  terminator     rrnB T1 terminator: transcription terminator T1 from the E. coli rrnB gene
   4367..4394    +  terminator     T7Te terminator: phage T7 early transcription terminator
   4490..5164    +  CDS            mRFP1: mRFP1 is a basic (constitutively fluorescent) red fluorescent protein published in 2002, derived from Discosoma sp.. It is reported to be a somewhat slowly-maturing monomer with low acid sensitivity.
   5210..5231    -  misc_feature   BioBrick prefix: BioBrick prefix for parts that do not start with "ATG"
   5234..5277    +  terminator     bacterial terminator: putative bacterial transcription terminator
   5283..11      +  CDS            YDH2_PLAFS (fragment) (across the origin): Protein predicted: Swiss-Prot protein existence level 4. From Plasmodium falciparum (isolate fcm17 / Senegal).
>Addgene plasmid #120901 | pHH29_32 series plasmid | addgene full sequence | sequence record 241429 | Addgene NGS Result
CGCGGAACCCCTATTTGTTTATTTTTCTAAATACATTCAAATATGTATCCGCTCATGAGACAATAACCCT
GATAAATGCTTCAATAATATTGAAAAAGGAAGAGTATGAGTATTCAACATTTCCGTGTCGCCCTTATTCC
CTTTTTTGCGGCATTTTGCCTTCCTGTTTTTGCTCACCCAGAAACGCTGGTGAAAGTAAAAGATGCTGAA
GATCAGTTGGGTGCACGAGTGGGTTACATCGAACTGGATCTCAACAGCGGTAAGATCCTTGAGAGTTTTC
GCCCCGAAGAACGTTTTCCAATGATGAGCACTTTTAAAGTTCTGCTATGTGGCGCGGTATTATCCCGTAT
TGACGCCGGGCAAGAGCAACTCGGTCGCCGCATACACTATTCTCAGAATGACTTGGTTGAGTACTCACCA
GTCACAGAAAAGCATCTTACGGATGGCATGACAGTAAGAGAATTATGCAGTGCTGCCATAACCATGAGTG
ATAACACTGCGGCCAACTTACTTCTGACAACGATCGGAGGACCGAAGGAGCTAACCGCTTTTTTGCACAA
CATGGGGGATCATGTAACTCGCCTTGATCGTTGGGAACCGGAGCTGAATGAAGCCATACCAAACGACGAG
CGTGACACCACGATGCCTGTAGCAATGGCAACAACGTTGCGCAAACTATTAACTGGCGAACTACTTACTC
TAGCTTCCCGGCAACAATTAATAGACTGGATGGAGGCGGATAAAGTTGCAGGACCACTTCTGCGCTCGGC
CCTTCCGGCTGGCTGGTTTATTGCTGATAAATCTGGAGCCGGTGAGCGTGGGTCTCGCGGTATCATTGCA
GCACTGGGGCCAGATGGTAAGCCCTCCCGTATCGTAGTTATCTACACGACGGGGAGTCAGGCAACTATGG
ATGAACGAAATAGACAGATCGCTGAGATAGGTGCCTCACTGATTAAGCATTGGTAACTCGAGCTGATCCT
TCAAGAGCTCGCTTGGACTCCTGTTGATAGATCCAGTAATGACCTCAGAACTCCATCTGGATTTGTTCAG
AACGCTCGGTTGCCGCCGGGCGTTTTTTATTGGTGAGAATTTACAACTTATATCGTATGGGGCTGACTTC
AGGTGCTACATTTGAAGAGATAAATTGCACTGAAATCTAGAAATATTTTATCTGATTAATAAGATGATCT
TCTTGAGATCGTTTTGGTCTGCGCGTAATCTCTTGCTCTGAAAACGAAAAAACCGCCTTGCAGGGCGGTT
TTTCGAAGGTTCTCTGAGCTACCAACTCTTTGAACCGAGGTAACTGGCTTGGAGGAGCGCAGTCACCAAA
ACTTGTCCTTTCAGTTTAGCCTTAACCGGCGCATGACTTCAAGACTAACTCCTCTAAATCAATTACCAGT
GGCTGCTGCCAGTGGTGCTTTTGCATGTCTTTCCGGGTTGGACTCAAGACGATAGTTACCGGATAAGGCG
CAGCGGTCGGACTGAACGGGGGGTTCGTGCATACAGTCCAGCTTGGAGCGAACTGCCTACCCGGAACTGA
GTGTCAGGCGTGGAATGAGACAAACGCGGCCATAACAGCGGAATGACACCGGTAAACCGAAAGGCAGGAA
CAGGAGAGCGCACGAGGGAGCCGCCAGGGGGAAACGCCTGGTATCTTTATAGTCCTGTCGGGTTTCGCCA
CCACTGATTTGAGCGTCAGATTTCGTGATGCTTGTCAGGGGGGCGGAGCCTATGGAAAAACGGCTTTGCC
GCGGCCCTCTCACTTCCCTGTTAAGTATCTTCCTGGCATCTTCCAGGAAATCTCCGCCCCGTTCGTAAGC
CATTTCCGCTCGCCGCAGTCGAACGGGCGCGCCAAAAAGAGTATTGACTTCAGGAAAATTTTTCTGCATA
ATTATTTCAATAACAAACTTTGACACTTGGGTCTTATAGGATGATTAATGCGTAAAGGAGAAGAACTGTT
CACTGGAGTTGTCCCAATTCTTGTTGAATTAGATGGTGATGTTAATGGGCACAAATTTTCTGTGAGTGGA
GAGGGTGAAGGTGATGCGACATACGGCAAACTGACCCTTAAATTTATTTGTACTACCGGCAAGCTACCTG
TTCCTTGGCCGACACTTGTCACTACTTTCGGTTATGGTGTTCAATGTTTTGCGAGATACCCAGATCATAT
GAAACAGCATGACTTTTTCAAAAGTGCCATGCCCGAAGGTTATGTACAGGAAAGAACTATATTTTTCAAA
GATGACGGGAACTACAAAACACGTGCTGAAGTTAAATTTGAGGGTGATACTCTGGTAAATAGAATCGAAT
TAAAAGGTATTGATTTTAAAGAAGATGGCAACATTCTTGGTCACAAGCTGGAATACAACTACAACTCACA
CAATGTTTACATCATGGCAGACAAACAAAAAAATGGCATCAAAGTTAACTTCAAAATTCGACACAACATT
GAAGATGGAAGCGTTCAACTGGCAGACCATTATCAACAGAATACTCCGATTGGCGATGGCCCTGTACTCT
TACCAGACAACCATTACCTGTCCACACAATCTGCCCTTTCGAAAGATCCGAACGAAAAGAGAGATCACAT
GGTCCTGCTTGAGTTTGTAACAGCTGCTGGGATTACACATGGTATGGATGAGCTATACAAATAATAACAA
CCTTTCACGGAGTAGGACATCAAATGACCGAGATTCATCTGCAGACCACAGAAAGCACCAGCGTTAATGA
TGGTCTGCCGCTGAATATTGATTGGGAAGGTATTTTTCGTGAGCATGGCCGTCGTGTCCATCATTTTATT
CGTAAACGTGTCAGCCATCGAGAAGATGCAGAAGATCTGGAACAGATGACCTGGCTGGAAGTTCTTCGTA
ATAGGGATAAATTTGCCGGCGCATCACGTCCGGAAACCTGGGTTTTTGGTATAGCACTGAACCTGGTGCG
TAATCATTTCCGTCTGCAGAGCGGTCGTCCGCGTTGTGATGAACTGGAAGATGATATTATTCTGACCCAG
GGTGATGATCCGAGCCATATTACCGAATATCAGCGTCTGCTGAATAGCACCCTGAATAGTATTGCAAACC
TGCCGGAAGATACCCGTCGCCTGCTGAACATGCTGGTTGAAAAAGATGGTAGCTATCAGGCAATTGCAGC
CCATCTGAATATTCCAATTGGCACCGTTCGTAGCCGTCTGAGCCGTGCACGTGTTACCCTGAAACAGAGC
GTTTTTAGCTAAGGATCCAAGCTTGCGGCCGCACTCGAGCACCACCACCACCACCACTGAGATCCGGCTG
CTAACAAAGCCCGAAAGGAAGCTGAGTTGGCTGCTGCCACCGCTGAGCAATAACTAGCATAACCCCTTGG
GGCCTCTAAACGGGTCTTGAGGGGTTTTTTGTGCCTTGCGACAGACCTCCTCTCTAGTATGGTGCAAAAC
CTTTCGCGGTATGGCATGATAGCGCCTAATACAATGCTCTAGGTAGAAGCAAATGAAAAACATAAATGCC
GACGACACATACAGAATAATTAATAAAATTAAAGCTTGTAGAAGCAATAATGATATTAATCAATGCTTAT
CTGATATGACTAAAATGGTACATTGTGAATATTATTTACTCGCGATCATTTATCCTCATTCTATGGTTAA
ATCTGATATTTCAATCCTAGATAATTACCCTAAAAAATGGAGGCAATATTATGATGACGCTAATTTAATA
AAATATGATCCTATAGTAGATTATTCTAACTCCAATCATTCACCAATTAATTGGAATATATTTGAAAACA
ATGCTGTAAATAAAAAATCTCCAAATGTAATTAAAGAAGCGAAAACATCAGGTCTTATCACTGGGTTTAG
TTTCCCTATTCATACGGCTAACAATGGCTTCGGAATGCTTAGTTTTGCACATTCAGAAAAAGACAACTAT
ATAGATAGTTTATTTTTACATGCGTGTATGAACATACCATTAATTGTTCCTTCTCTAGTTGATAATTATC
GAAAAATAAATATAGCAAATAATAAATCAAACAACGATTTAACCAAAAGAGAAAAAGAATGTTTAGCGTG
GGCATGCGAAGGAAAAAGCTCTTGGGATATTTCAAAAATATTAGGTTGCAGTGAGCGTACTGTCACTTTC
CATTTAACCAATGCGCAAATGAAACTCAATACAACAAACCGCTGCCAAAGTATTTCTAAAGCAATTTTAA
CAGGAGCAATTGATTGCCCATACTTTAAAAATTAATAACACTGATAGTGCTAGTGTAGATCACTACTAGA
GCCAGGCATCAAATAAAACGAAAGGCTCAGTCGAAAGACTGGGCCTTTCGTTTTATCTGTTGTTTGTCGG
TGAACGCTCTCTACTAGAGTCACACTGGCTCACCTTCGGGTGGGCCTTTCTGCGTTTATATACTAGAGAC
CTGTAGGATCGTACAGGTTTACGCAAGAAAATGGTTTGTTATAGTCGAATAAATACTAGAGAAAGAGGAG
AAATACTAGATGGCTTCCTCCGAAGACGTTATCAAAGAGTTCATGCGTTTCAAAGTTCGTATGGAAGGTT
CCGTTAACGGTCACGAGTTCGAAATCGAAGGTGAAGGTGAAGGTCGTCCGTACGAAGGTACCCAGACCGC
TAAACTGAAAGTTACCAAAGGTGGTCCGCTGCCGTTCGCTTGGGACATCCTGTCCCCGCAGTTCCAGTAC
GGTTCCAAAGCTTACGTTAAACACCCGGCTGACATCCCGGACTACCTGAAACTGTCCTTCCCGGAAGGTT
TCAAATGGGAACGTGTTATGAACTTCGAAGACGGTGGTGTTGTTACCGTTACCCAGGACTCCTCCCTGCA
AGACGGTGAGTTCATCTACAAAGTTAAACTGCGTGGTACCAACTTCCCGTCCGACGGTCCGGTTATGCAG
AAAAAAACCATGGGTTGGGAAGCTTCCACCGAACGTATGTACCCGGAAGACGGTGCTCTGAAAGGTGAAA
TCAAAATGCGTCTGAAACTGAAAGACGGTGGTCACTACGACGCTGAAGTTAAAACCACCTACATGGCTAA
AAAACCGGTTCAGCTGCCGGGTGCTTACAAAACCGACATCAAACTGGACATCACCTCCCACAACGAAGAC
TACACCATCGTTGAACAGTACGAACGTGCTGAAGGTCGTCACTCCACCGGTGCTTAATAACGCTGATAGT
GCTAGTGTAGATCGCTACTAGAGTACTAGCTCTAGATGCGGCCGCGAATTCCAGAAATCATCCTTAGCGA
AAGCTAAGGATTTTTTTTATCTGAAATGCCTCTGTAACAGAGCATTAGCGCAAGGTGATTTTTGTCTTCT
TGCGCTAATTTTTTGGCGTCTCCACTGTG
